>Addgene plasmid #185086 | KBB394 | addgene full sequence | sequence record 367451 | Addgene NGS Result
AACGATAAGTAAAATGTAAAATCACAGGATTTTCGTGTGTGGTCTTCTACACAGACAAGATGAAACAATT
CGGCATTAATACCTGAGAGCAGGAAGAGCAAGATAAAAGGTAGTATTTGTTGGCGATCCCCCTAGAGTCT
TTTACATCTTCGGAAAACAAAAACTATTTTTTCTTTAATTTCTTTTTTTACTTTCTATTTTTAATTTATA
TATTTATATTAAAAAATTTAAATTATAATTATTTTTATAGCACGTGATGAAAAGGACCCAGGTGGCACTT
TTCGGGGAAATGTGCGCGGAACCCCTATTTGTTTATTTTTCTAAATACATTCAAATATGTATCCGCTCAT
GAGACAATAACCCTGATAAATGCTTCAATAATATTGAAAAAGGAAGAGTATGAGTATTCAACATTTCCGT
GTCGCCCTTATTCCCTTTTTTGCGGCATTTTGCCTTCCTGTTTTTGCTCACCCAGAAACGCTGGTGAAAG
TAAAAGATGCTGAAGATCAGTTGGGTGCACGAGTGGGTTACATCGAACTGGATCTCAACAGCGGTAAGAT
CCTTGAGAGTTTTCGCCCCGAAGAACGTTTTCCAATGATGAGCACTTTTAAAGTTCTGCTATGTGGCGCG
GTATTATCCCGTATTGACGCCGGGCAAGAGCAACTCGGTCGCCGCATACACTATTCTCAGAATGACTTGG
TTGAGTACTCACCAGTCACAGAAAAGCATCTTACGGATGGCATGACAGTAAGAGAATTATGCAGTGCTGC
CATAACCATGAGTGATAACACTGCGGCCAACTTACTTCTGACAACGATCGGAGGACCGAAGGAGCTAACC
GCTTTTTTGCACAACATGGGGGATCATGTAACTCGCCTTGATCGTTGGGAACCGGAGCTGAATGAAGCCA
TACCAAACGACGAGCGTGACACCACGATGCCTGTAGCAATGGCAACAACGTTGCGCAAACTATTAACTGG
CGAACTACTTACTCTAGCTTCCCGGCAACAATTAATAGACTGGATGGAGGCGGATAAAGTTGCAGGACCA
CTTCTGCGCTCGGCCCTTCCGGCTGGCTGGTTTATTGCTGATAAATCTGGAGCCGGTGAGCGTGGGTCTC
GCGGTATCATTGCAGCACTGGGGCCAGATGGTAAGCCCTCCCGTATCGTAGTTATCTACACGACGGGGAG
TCAGGCAACTATGGATGAACGAAATAGACAGATCGCTGAGATAGGTGCCTCACTGATTAAGCATTGGTAA
CTGTCAGACCAAGTTTACTCATATATACTTTAGATTGATTTAAAACTTCATTTTTAATTTAAAAGGATCT
AGGTGAAGATCCTTTTTGATAATCTCATGACCAAAATCCCTTAACGTGAGTTTTCGTTCCACTGAGCGTC
AGACCCCGTAGAAAAGATCAAAGGATCTTCTTGAGATCCTTTTTTTCTGCGCGTAATCTGCTGCTTGCAA
ACAAAAAAACCACCGCTACCAGCGGTGGTTTGTTTGCCGGATCAAGAGCTACCAACTCTTTTTCCGAAGG
TAACTGGCTTCAGCAGAGCGCAGATACCAAATACTGTTCTTCTAGTGTAGCCGTAGTTAGGCCACCACTT
CAAGAACTCTGTAGCACCGCCTACATACCTCGCTCTGCTAATCCTGTTACCAGTGGCTGCTGCCAGTGGC
GATAAGTCGTGTCTTACCGGGTTGGACTCAAGACGATAGTTACCGGATAAGGCGCAGCGGTCGGGCTGAA
CGGGGGGTTCGTGCACACAGCCCAGCTTGGAGCGAACGACCTACACCGAACTGAGATACCTACAGCGTGA
GCTATGAGAAAGCGCCACGCTTCCCGAAGGGAGAAAGGCGGACAGGTATCCGGTAAGCGGCAGGGTCGGA
ACAGGAGAGCGCACGAGGGAGCTTCCAGGGGGAAACGCCTGGTATCTTTATAGTCCTGTCGGGTTTCGCC
ACCTCTGACTTGAGCGTCGATTTTTGTGATGCTCGTCAGGGGGGCGGAGCCTATGGAAAAACGCCAGCAA
CGCGGCCTTTTTACGGTTCCTGGCCTTTTGCTGGCCTTTTGCTCACATGTTCTTTCCTGCGTTATCCCCT
GATTCTGTGGATAACCGTATTACCGCCTTTGAGTGAGCTGATACCGCTCGCCGCAGCCGAACGACCGAGC
GCAGCGAGTCAGTGAGCGAGGAAGCGGAAGAGCGCCCAATACGCAAACCGCCTCTCCCCGCGCGTTGGCC
GATTCATTAATGCAGCTGGCACGACAGGTTTCCCGACTGGAAAGCGGGCAGTGAGCGCAACGCAATTAAT
GTGAGTTAGCTCACTCATTAGGCACCCCAGGCTTTACACTTTATGCTTCCGGCTCGTATGTTGTGTGGAA
TTGTGAGCGGATAACAATTTCACACAGGAAACAGCTATGACCATGATTACGCCAAGCTCGAAATTAACCC
TCACTAAAGGGAACAAAAGCTGGTACCGGGCCCCCCCTCGAGGTCGACGGTATCGATAAGCTTGATATCG
AATTCCTGCAGGCATCAGCATCAGCAAGATCCAAGAACCTAGAGTCACGATTGAAATATTTAATAATAAA
TGCTATGTATCATAGATAAACTAGAAAGAGGCAAGAAAAATTTAACAAGTTTCTTAATTGAATATTATTT
TACTGTCGCTACCATTATTAGACGCCATCTCAGCGTGTGACATGATAATTTTTCTTTTTTTCTTTTTTTT
TCCTCAAGGCGATGATATGAAACTTTCAAAAAATTTATATGTAAATAAAAAAGTTCTACGAGGGTTTAAA
TACGGAAGTTTATTTAGAAGATATTTATACTCTGAATACACACGTAGAGTACAGTAAAGGTTTTTTAGAT
CTACTAATGACCATATCGTTGAGCAATATAGCTGCTGCTGACCATTCTAAAATTTCCGATGGAACTTCTG
GTGAATCATCGCTTGTAGCTGCTGCTCAGTTGGAAAGCGCCACCGGAGATCAAGAGGAAGAATATACAGA
CCATGAAATCATTATAGAGCCGTTGCACTTTGCTAATAATAATAACACTGTACTCACAGATTCAGAAAAT
TATCTAAGATGGCAAAATACCATCTCCAACGTTGTTAAATCAGTGAGCAAAGGAGAAGAACTCTTCACTG
GAGTTGTCCCAATTCTTGTTGAATTAGATGGTGATGTTAATGGGCACAAATTTTCTGTCAGTGGAGAGGG
TGAAGGTGATGCAACATACGGAAAACTTACCCTTAAATTTATTTGCACTACTGGAAAACTACCTGTTCCA
TGGCCAACACTTGTCACTACTTTCACTTATGGTGTTCAGTGCTTTTCAAGATACCCGGATCATATGAAAC
GGCATGACTTTTTCAAGAGTGCCATGCCCGAAGGTTATGTACAGGAAAGAACTATATTTTTCAAAGATGA
CGGGAACTACAAGACACGTGCTGAAGTCAAGTTTGAAGGTGATACCCTTGTTAATAGAATCGAGTTAAAA
GGTATTGATTTTAAAGAAGATGGAAACATTCTTGGGCACAAATTGGAATACAACTATAACTCACACAATG
TATACATCATGGCAGACAAACAAAAGAATGGAATCAAAGCTAACTTCAAAATTAGACACAACATTGAAGA
TGGAAGCGTTCAACTAGCAGACCATTATCAACAAAATACTCCAATTGGCGATGGCCCTGTCCTTTTACCA
GACAACCATTACCTGTCCACACAATCTGCCCTTTCGAAAGATCCCAACGAAAAGAGAGACCACATGGTCC
TTCTTGAGTTTGTAACAGCTGCTGGGATTACACATGGCATGGATGAACTATACAAAGGATCCGGCTGCTA
ACAAAGCCCGAAAGGAAGCTGAGTTGGCTGCTGCCACCGCTGAGCAATAACTAGCATAACCCCTTGGGGC
CTCTAAACGGGTCTTGAGGGGTTTTTTGCTGAAAGGAGGAACTATATCCGGATATCCACAGGACGGGTGT
GGTCGCCATGATCGCGTAGTCGATAGTGGCTCCAAGTAGCGAAGCGAGCAGGACTGGGCGGCGGCCAAAG
CGGTCGGACAGTGCTCCGAGAACGGGTGCGCATAGAAATTGCATCAACGCATATAGCGCTAGAGCGGCCG
CCACCGCGGTGGAGCTCCAATTCGCCCTATAGTGAGTCGTATTACAATTCACTGGCCGTCGTTTTACAAC
GTCGTGACTGGGAAAACCCTGGCGTTACCCAACTTAATCGCCTTGCAGCACATCCCCCTTTCGCCAGCTG
GCGTAATAGCGAAGAGGCCCGCACCGATCGCCCTTCCCAACAGTTGCGCAGCCTGAATGGCGAATGG
[124 nt withheld, positions 4338-4461]
C
[91 nt withheld, positions 4463-4553]
A
[49 nt withheld, positions 4555-4603]
CCTTTGACGTTGGAGTCCACGTTCTTT
[37 nt withheld, positions 4631-4667]
ACCCTATCTCGGTCTATTCTTTTGATTTATAAGGGATTTTGCCGATTTCGGCCTATTGGTTAAAAAATGA
GCTGATTTAACAAAAATTTAACGCGAATTTTAACAAAATATTAACGCTTACAATTTCCTGATGCGGTATT
TTCTCCTTACGCATCTGTGCGGTATTTCACACCGCATAGGGTAATAACTGATATAATTAAATTGAAGCTC
TAATTTGTGAGTTTAGTATACATGCATTTACTTATAATACAGTTTTTTAGTTTTGCTGGCCGCATCTTCT
CAAATATGCTTCCCAGCCTGCTTTTCTGTAACGTTCACCCTCTACCTTAGCATCCCTTCCCTTTGCAAAT
AGTCCTCTTCCAACAATAATAATGTCAGATCCTGTAGAGACCACATCATCCACGGTTCTATACTGTTGAC
CCAATGCGTCTCCCTTGTCATCTAAACCCACACCGGGTGTCATAATCAACCAATCGTAACCTTCATCTCT
TCCACCCATGTCTCTTTGAGCAATAAAGCCGATAACAAAATCTTTGTCGCTCTTCGCAATGTCAACAGTA
CCCTTAGTATATTCTCCAGTAGATAGGGAGCCCTTGCATGACAATTCTGCTAACATCAAAAGGCCTCTAG
GTTCCTTTGTTACTTCTTCTGCCGCCTGCTTCAAACCGCTAACAATACCTGGGCCCACCACACCGTGTGC
ATTCGTAATGTCTGCCCATTCTGCTATTCTGTATACACCCGCAGAGTACTGCAATTTGACTGTATTACCA
ATGTCAGCAAATTTTCTGTCTTCGAAGAGTAAAAAATTGTACTTGGCGGATAATGCCTTTAGCGGCTTAA
CTGTGCCCTCCATGGAAAAATCAGTCAAGATATCCACATGTGTTTTTAGTAAACAAATTTTGGGACCTAA
TGCTTCAACTAACTCCAGTAATTCCTTGGTGGTACGAACATCCAATGAAGCACACAAGTTTGTTTGCTTT
TCGTGCATGATATTAAATAGCTTGGCAGCAACAGGACTAGGATGAGTAGCAGCACGTTCCTTATATGTAG
CTTTCGACATGATTTATCTTCGTTTCCTGCAGGTTTTTGTTCTGTGCAGTTGGGTTAAGAATACTGGGCA
ATTTCATGTTTCTTCAACACTACATATGCGTATATATACCAATCTAAGTCTGTGCTCCTTCCTTCGTTCT
TCCTTCTGTTCGGAGATTACCGAATCAAAAAAATTTCAAGGAAACCGAAATCAAAAAAAAGAATAAAAAA
AAAATGATGAATTGAAAAGGTGGTATGGTGCACTCTCAGTACAATCTGCTCTGATGCCGCATAGTTAAGC
CAGCCCCGACACCCGCCAACACCCGCTGACGCGCCCTGACGGGCTTGTCTGCTCCCGGCATCCGCTTACA
GACAAGCTGTGACCGTCTCCGGGAGCTGCATGTGTCAGAGGTTTTCACCGTCATCACCGAAACGCGCGAG
ACGAAAGGGCCTCGTGATACGCCTATTTTTATAGGTTAATGTCATGATAATAATGGTTTCTTAGACGGAT
CGCTTGCCTGTAACTTACACGCGCCTCGTATCTTTTAATGATGGAATAATTTGGGAATTTACTCTGTGTT
TATTTATTTTTATGTTTTGTATTTGGATTTTAGAAAGTAAATAAAGAAGGTAGAAGAGTTACGGAATGAA
GAAAAAAAAATAAACAAAGGTTTAAAAAATTTCAACAAAAAGCGTACTTTACATATATATTTATTAGACA
AGAAAAGCAGATTAAATAGATATACATTCGATT
Features (pLannotate 1.2.2; 24 found; start..end, strand, type, name):
    295..399     +  promoter       AmpR promoter: bla
    400..1260    +  CDS            AmpR: β-lactamase; bla; confers resistance to ampicillin, carbenicillin, and related antibiotics
   1431..2019    +  rep_origin     ori: high-copy-number ColE1/pMB1/pBR322/pUC origin of replication
   2202..2294    +  CDS            lacI (fragment): lac repressor; lacI; The lac repressor binds to the lac operator to inhibit transcription in E. coli. This inhibition can be relieved by adding lactose or isopropyl-β-D-thiogalactopyranoside (IPTG).
   2307..2328    +  protein_bind   CAP binding site: CAP binding activates transcription in the presence of cAMP. E. coli catabolite activator protein
   2343..2373    +  promoter       lac promoter: promoter for the E. coli lac operon
   2381..2397    +  protein_bind   lac operator: The lac repressor binds to the lac operator to inhibit transcription in E. coli. This inhibition can be relieved by adding lactose or isopropyl-β-D-thiogalactopyranoside (IPTG). lac repressor encoded by lacI
   2442..2460    +  promoter       T3 promoter: promoter for bacteriophage T3 RNA polymerase
   2472..2531    -  misc_feature   MCS (fragment): pBluescript multiple cloning site
   2877..3125    +  CDS            NMA111 (fragment): NM111_YEAST - Also known as YNM3. Experimental evidence at protein level: Swiss-Prot protein existence level 1. Nuclear serine protease which mediates apoptosis through proteolysis of the apoptotic inhibitor BIR1. From Saccharomyces cerevisiae (strain ATCC 204508 / S288c) (Baker's yeast).
   3124..3836    +  CDS            GFP (fragment): green fluorescent protein
   3844..3893    +  CDS            SET1 (fragment): solubility-enhancement tag derived from T7 phage gene 10B
   3901..3948    +  terminator     T7 terminator: transcription terminator for bacteriophage T7 RNA polymerase
   3974..4122    -  CDS            TcR (fragment): tetracycline efflux protein; tet; confers resistance to tetracycline
   4119..4147    -  misc_feature   MCS (fragment): pBluescript multiple cloning site
   4156..4174    -  promoter       T7 promoter: promoter for bacteriophage T7 RNA polymerase
   4177..4334    +  CDS            lacZα (fragment): LacZα fragment of β-galactosidase; lacZ fragment
   4338..4766    +  rep_origin     f1 ori (sequence partly withheld): f1 bacteriophage origin of replication; arrow indicates direction of (+) strand synthesis
   4794..4845    -  misc_feature   bom (fragment): basis of mobility region from pBR322
   4924..5727    -  CDS            URA3: orotidine-5'-phosphate decarboxylase, required for uracil biosynthesis; S. cerevisiae URA3; yeast auxotrophic marker, counterselectable with 5-fluoroorotic acid (5-FOA)
   5728..5943    -  promoter       URA3 promoter: S. cerevisiae URA3
   5951..6000    -  misc_feature   bom (fragment): basis of mobility region from pBR322
   6102..6137    -  CDS            rop (fragment): Rop protein, which maintains plasmids at low copy number; rop
   6205..258     -  misc_feature   CEN/ARS (across the origin): S. cerevisiae CEN6 centromere fused to an autonomously replicating sequence
