[The description below was written by a language model from this plasmid's Addgene catalogue record and pLannotate feature annotations shown in this document.]
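Description:
KBB394 is a yeast expression plasmid built on pRS316, a low-copy centromeric E. coli–S. cerevisiae shuttle vector. In bacteria it replicates from a high-copy ColE1/pUC-type origin and is selected through the β-lactamase (AmpR) gene. In yeast it is maintained by a CEN6/ARS element and selected by the URA3 marker, which complements uracil auxotrophy and can be counterselected with 5-FOA. The backbone also retains the usual pBluescript-derived elements: an f1 origin, lac promoter/operator and lacZα remnants, and T3 and T7 promoters flanking the cloning site.

The insert is S. cerevisiae NMA111, which encodes an HtrA-like nuclear serine protease that promotes apoptosis. It is fused at its C terminus to GFP. Both nuclear localization signals are mutated to alanines (KKR 9-11 AAA and KRK 28-30 AAA), and the plasmid was made by mutagenesis of the parent construct KBB280. The intended use is to follow the localization of an NLS-deficient Nma111p by fluorescence and to test how far its proapoptotic function depends on nuclear import.

In the 6,450 nt sequence record, the annotation detects only a short NMA111 fragment of about 250 nt, running directly into the GFP coding sequence. The sequenced construct may therefore carry just the N-terminal, NLS-containing portion rather than the whole gene, a point the catalogue entry does not clarify. Downstream of GFP lie a T7 terminator and small fragments annotated as a T7 gene 10-derived tag and TcR, probably carried over from the GFP source vector. The promoter driving the fusion in yeast is not stated; about 350 nt of unannotated sequence precedes the NMA111 fragment.
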