Addgene plasmid #185086: KBB394
Purpose: NMA111 with both nuclear localization signals mutated to alanines fused to GFP (mutagenesis of KBB280)
Depositing lab: Ken Belanger. Depositing organization: Colgate University. Publication: Nuclear localisation is crucial for the proapoptotic activity of the HtrA-like serine protease Nma111p. Belanger KD, Walter D, Henderson TA, Yelton AL, O'Brien TG, Belanger KG, Geier SJ, Fahrenkrog B. J Cell Sci. 2009 Nov 1;122(Pt 21):3931-41. doi: 10.1242/jcs.056887. Epub 2009 Oct 6. PubMed 19808885.
Backbone
  Vector backbone: pRS316
  Vector type: Yeast Expression
  Selectable markers: URA3
Growth in bacteria
  Bacterial resistance: Ampicillin, 100 μg/mL
  Growth temperature: 37°C
  Growth strain: DH5alpha
  Copy number: High Copy
Gene/Insert
  Gene/Insert name: NMA111
  Species: S. cerevisiae (budding yeast)
  Mutation: Nma111 KKR 9-11 AAA; KRK 28-30 AAA
  Tag / fusion protein: GFP (C terminal on insert)
  Cloning method: Restriction Enzyme; 5′ cloning site unknown (unknown if destroyed)
Terms and licenses: Academic/Nonprofit Terms; Industry Terms: Not Available to Industry
How to cite: KBB394 was a gift from Ken Belanger (Addgene plasmid # 185086 ; http://n2t.net/addgene:185086 ; RRID:Addgene_185086)
